>Addgene plasmid #72886 | sgGLDC_1 | depositor partial sequence | sequence record 133768 | insert
AGCAACAGACATACAAACTAAAGAATTACAAAAACAAATTACAAAAATTCAAAATTTTCGGGTTTATTAC
AGGGACAGCAGAGATCCACTTTGGCGCCGGCTCGAGTGGCTCCGGTGCCCGTCAGTGGGCAGAGCGCACA
TCGCCCACAGTCCCCGAGAAGTTGGGGGGAGGGGTCGGCAATTGAACCGGTGCCTAGAGAAGGTGGCGCG
GGGTAAACTGGGAAAGTGATGTCGTGTACTGGCTCCGCCTTTTTCCCGAGGGTGGGGGAGAACCGTATAT
AAGTGCAGTAGTCGCCGTGAACGTTCTTTTTCGCAACGGGTTTGCCGCCAGAACACAGGTGTCGTGACGC
GGGATCCGCCACCATGGATTACAAAGACGATGACGATAAGATGGCCCCAAAGAAGAAGCGGAAGGTCGGT
ATCCACGGAGTCCCAGCAGCCGACAAGAAGTACAGCATCGGCCTGGACATCGGCACCAACTCTGTGGGCT
GGGCCGTGATCACCGACGAGTACAAGGTGCCCAGCAAGAAATTCAAGGTGCTGGGCAACACCGACCGGCA
CAGCATCAAGAA
