>Addgene plasmid #72886 | sgGLDC_1 | addgene partial sequence | sequence record 135824 | hU6-F 5'-GAGGGCCTATTTCCCATGATT-3'
GCTGTTAGAGAGATAATTAGAATTAATTTGACTGTAAACACAAAGATATTAGTACAAAATACGTGACGTA
GAAAGTAATAATTTCTTGGGTAGTTTGCAGTTTTAAAATTATGTTTTAAAATGGACTATCATATGCTTAC
CGTAACTTGAAAGTATTTCGATTTCTTGGCTTTATATATCTTGTGGAAAGGACGAAACACCGCGGGACAG
CAGCAGTGGCGGGTTTTAGAGCTAGAAATAGCAAGTTAAAATAAGGCTAGTCCGTTATCAACTTGAAAAA
GTGGCACCGAGTCGGTGCTTTTTTGAATTCTAGATCTTGAGACAAATGGCAGTATTCATCCACAATTTTA
AAAGAAAAGGGGGGATTGGGGGGTACAGTGCAGGGGAAAGAATAGTAGACATAATAGCAACAGACATACA
AACTAAAGAATTACAAAAACAAATTACAAAAATTCAAAATTTTCGGGTTTATTACAGGGACAGCAGAGAT
CCACTTTGGCGCCGGCTCGAGTGGCTCCGGTGCCCGTCAGTGGGCAGAGCGCACATCGCCCACAGTCCCC
GAGAAGTTGGGGGGAGGGGTCGGCAATTGAACCGGTGCCTAGAGAAGGTGGCGCGGGGTAAACTGGGAAA
GTGATGTCGTGTACTGGCTCCGCCTTTTTCCCGAGGGTGGGGGAGAACCGTATATAAGTGCAGTAGTCGC
CGTGAACGTTCTTTTTCGCAACGGGTTTGCCGCCAGAACACAGGTGTCGTGACGCGGGATCCGCCACCAT
GGATTACAAAGACGATGACG
