>Addgene plasmid #72886 | sgGLDC_1 | addgene partial sequence | sequence record 135826 | hSpCas9-R1 5'-CGCTCGTGCTTCTTATCCTC-3'
AGCTGTCGTCCACCTTGGCCATCTCGTTGCTGAAGATCTCTTGCAGATAGCAGATCCGGTTCTTCCGTCT
GGTGTATCTTCTTCTGGCGGTTCTCTTCAGCCGGGTGGCCTCGGCTGTTTCGCCGCTGTCGAACAGCAGG
GCTCCGATCAGGTTCTTCTTGATGCTGTGCCGGTCGGTGTTGCCCAGCACCTTGAATTTCTTGCTGGGCA
CCTTGTACTCGTCGGTGATCACGGCCCAGCCCACAGAGTTGGTGCCGATGTCCAGGCCGATGCTGTACTT
CTTGTCGGCTGCTGGGACTCCGTGGATACCGACCTTCCGCTTCTTCTTTGGGGCCATCTTATCGTCATCG
TCTTTGTAATCCATGGTGGCGGATCCCGCGTCACGACACCTGTGTTCTGGCGGCAAACCCGTTGCGAAAA
AGAACGTTCACGGCGACTACTGCACTTATATACGGTTCTCCCCCACCCTCGGGAAAAAGGCGGAGCCAGT
ACACGACATCACTTTCCCAGTTTACCCCGCGCCACCTTCTCTAGGCACCGGTTCAATTGCCGACCCCTCC
CCCCAACTTCTCGGGGACTGTGGGCGATGTGCGCTCTGCCCACTGACGGGCACCGGAGCCACTCGAGCCG
GCGCCAAAGTGGATCTCTGCTGTCCCTGTAATAAACCCGAAAATTTTGAATTTTTGTAATTTGTTTTTGT
AATTCTTTAGTTTGTATGTCTGTTGCTATTATGTCTACTATTCTTTCCCCTGCACTGTACCCCCCAATCC
CCCCTTTTCTTTTAAAATTGTGGATGAATACTGCCATTTGTCTCAAGATCTAGAATTCAAAAAAGCACCG
ACTCGGAGCCACTTTTTCAAGTTGATAACG
