[The description below was written by a language model from this plasmid's Addgene catalogue record.]
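Description:
sgGLDC_1 is a lentiviral CRISPR-Cas9 plasmid built on the pLentiCRISPR version 1 backbone and carrying a single guide RNA directed against human GLDC, the gene encoding glycine decarboxylase of the glycine cleavage system. The guide, annotated as targeting the minus strand, was inserted by restriction cloning at BsmBI sites; the record does not say whether those sites survive cloning. The plasmid is propagated in bacteria under ampicillin selection, in a recombination-deficient strain of the kind generally used to keep lentiviral repeat sequences stable. Its copy number is not recorded.

The stated purpose is CRISPR-Cas9 induced gene disruption. LentiCRISPR-type backbones are all-in-one designs that deliver the guide RNA expression cassette together with Cas9 and a puromycin resistance marker from one integrating lentiviral genome, so transduced mammalian cells can be selected with puromycin, the marker listed here, and then assessed for loss of the target gene. The catalogue entry lists CMV as the promoter. Guide RNAs in this vector family are normally transcribed from a Pol III promoter such as U6, so the CMV entry may refer to another element of the vector rather than the one driving the guide. No feature table is provided, so the promoter arrangement, the Cas9 cassette and the viral elements cannot be confirmed from the record.

The "_1" suffix suggests this is one of several guides against GLDC, though the record does not say so explicitly. The associated study concerns glioma cell survival in ischaemia and a dependence on glycine clearance, consistent with using this construct to knock out GLDC in human cells and examine the consequences of impaired glycine breakdown.
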