Addgene plasmid #72886: sgGLDC_1
Purpose: CRISPR-Cas9 induced gene disruption
Depositing lab: David Sabatini. Depositing organization: Whitehead Institute for Biomedical Research. Publication: SHMT2 drives glioma cell survival in ischaemia but imposes a dependence on glycine clearance. Kim D, Fiske BP, Birsoy K, Freinkman E, Kami K, Possemato RL, Chudnovsky Y, Pacold ME, Chen WW, Cantor JR, Shelton LM, Gui DY, Kwon M, Ramkissoon SH, Ligon KL, Kang SW, Snuderl M, Vander Heiden MG, Sabatini DM. Nature. 2015 Apr 16;520(7547):363-7. doi: 10.1038/nature14363. Epub 2015 Apr 8. PubMed 25855294.
Backbone
  Vector backbone: pLentiCRISPR version 1
  Vector type: Lentiviral
  Selectable markers: Puromycin
Growth in bacteria
  Bacterial resistance: Ampicillin, 100 μg/mL
  Growth temperature: 37°C
  Growth strain: NEB Stable
  Copy number: Unknown
Gene/Insert
  Gene/Insert name: sgGLDC
  gRNA/shRNA sequence: CGGGACAGCAGCAGTGGCGG (minus strand)
  Species: H. sapiens (human)
  Promoter: CMV
  Cloning method: Restriction Enzyme; 5′ cloning site Bsmb1 (unknown if destroyed); 3′ cloning site Bsmb1 (unknown if destroyed)
  Sequencing primers: 5′ pLKO-F ATG TCG TAA CAA CTC CGC CCC ATT
Terms and licenses: Academic/Nonprofit Terms; Industry Terms: Not Available to Industry
How to cite: sgGLDC_1 was a gift from David Sabatini (Addgene plasmid # 72886 ; http://n2t.net/addgene:72886 ; RRID:Addgene_72886)
